>Addgene plasmid #182419 | pRSFDuet-1_VNp-mNeongreen-StefinA | addgene full sequence | sequence record 360473 | Addgene NGS Result
GGGGAATTGTGAGCGGATAACAATTCCCCTGTAGAAATAATTTTGTTTAACTTTAATAAGGAGATATACC
ATGGGCAGCAGCCATCACCATCATCACCACAGCCAGGATCCGAATTCGAGCTCGGCGCGCCTGCAGGTCG
ACAAGCTTGCGGCCGCATAATGCTTAAGTCGAACAGAAAGTAATCGTATTGTACACGGCCGCATAATCGA
AATTAATACGACTCACTATAGGGGAATTGTGAGCGGATAACAATTCCCCATCTTAGTATATTAGTTAAGT
ATAAGAAGGAGATATACATATGGATGTATTCATGAAAGGACTTTCAAAGGCCAAGGAGGGAGTTGTGGCA
GCTGCTGAGAAAACCAAACAGGGTGTGGCAGAAGCAGCAGGAAAGACAAAAGAGGGTGTTCTCAGATCTG
GAGGAAGCGGAATGGTGAGCAAGGGCGAGGAGGATAACATGGCCTCTCTCCCAGCGACACATGAGTTACA
CATCTTTGGCTCCATCAACGGTGTGGACTTTGACATGGTGGGTCAGGGCACCGGCAATCCAAATGATGGT
TATGAGGAGTTAAACCTGAAGTCCACCAAGGGTGACCTCCAGTTCTCCCCCTGGATTCTGGTCCCTCATA
TCGGGTATGGCTTCCATCAGTACCTGCCCTACCCTGACGGGATGTCGCCTTTCCAGGCCGCGATGGTAGA
TGGCTCCGGATACCAAGTCCATCGCACAATGCAGTTTGAAGATGGTGCCTCCCTTACTGTTAACTACCGC
TACACCTACGAGGGAAGCCACATCAAAGGAGAGGCCCAGGTGAAGGGGACTGGTTTCCCTGCTGACGGTC
CTGTGATGACCAACTCGCTGACCGCTGCGGACTGGTGCAGGTCGAAGAAGACTTACCCCAACGACAAAAC
CATCATCAGTACCTTTAAGTGGAGTTACACCACTGGAAATGGCAAGCGCTACCGGAGCACTGCGCGGACC
ACCTACACCTTTGCCAAGCCAATGGCGGCTAACTATCTGAAGAACCAGCCGATGTACGTGTTCCGTAAGA
CGGAGCTCAAGCACTCCAAGACCGAGCTCAACTTCAAGGAGTGGCAAAAGGCCTTTACCGATGTGATGGG
CATGGACGAGCTGTACAAGGCTAGCAGATCTGGAGGAAGCGGAATGATTCCCGGCGGTTTATCAGAGGCA
AAACCCGCGACGCCAGAGATTCAAGAAATCGTCGACAAAGTTAAACCGCAATTGGAAGAGAAGACCAATG
AAACTTATGGCAAGTTAGAGGCCGTTCAATACAAGACCCAAGTTGTTGCCGGCACGAATTATTACATTAA
GGTTCGTGCGGGCGACAATAAGTACATGCACCTCAAGGTCTTTAAATCATTGCCTGGTCAGAATGAGGAT
CTCGTTTTAACGGGCTACCAAGTTGACAAGAATAAAGACGACGAACTCACTGGATTTGGTACCCATCATC
ATCATCATCATTAACTCGAGTCTGGTAAAGAAACCGCTGCTGCGAAATTTGAACGCCAGCACATGGACTC
GTCTACTAGCGCAGCTTAATTAACCTAGGCTGCTGCCACCGCTGAGCAATAACTAGCATAACCCCTTGGG
GCCTCTAAACGGGTCTTGAGGGGTTTTTTGCTGAAACCTCAGGCATTTGAGAAGCACACGGTCACACTGC
TTCCGGTAGTCAATAAACCGGTAAACCAGCAATAGACATAAGCGGCTATTTAACGACCCTGCCCTGAACC
GACGACAAGCTGACGACCGGGTCTCCGCAAGTGGCACTTTTCGGGGAAATGTGCGCGGAACCCCTATTTG
TTTATTTTTCTAAATACATTCAAATATGTATCCGCTCATGAATTAATTCTTAGAAAAACTCATCGAGCAT
CAAATGAAACTGCAATTTATTCATATCAGGATTATCAATACCATATTTTTGAAAAAGCCGTTTCTGTAAT
GAAGGAGAAAACTCACCGAGGCAGTTCCATAGGATGGCAAGATCCTGGTATCGGTCTGCGATTCCGACTC
GTCCAACATCAATACAACCTATTAATTTCCCCTCGTCAAAAATAAGGTTATCAAGTGAGAAATCACCATG
AGTGACGACTGAATCCGGTGAGAATGGCAAAAGTTTATGCATTTCTTTCCAGACTTGTTCAACAGGCCAG
CCATTACGCTCGTCATCAAAATCACTCGCATCAACCAAACCGTTATTCATTCGTGATTGCGCCTGAGCGA
GACGAAATACGCGGTCGCTGTTAAAAGGACAATTACAAACAGGAATCGAATGCAACCGGCGCAGGAACAC
TGCCAGCGCATCAACAATATTTTCACCTGAATCAGGATATTCTTCTAATACCTGGAATGCTGTTTTCCCG
GGGATCGCAGTGGTGAGTAACCATGCATCATCAGGAGTACGGATAAAATGCTTGATGGTCGGAAGAGGCA
TAAATTCCGTCAGCCAGTTTAGTCTGACCATCTCATCTGTAACATCATTGGCAACGCTACCTTTGCCATG
TTTCAGAAACAACTCTGGCGCATCGGGCTTCCCATACAATCGATAGATTGTCGCACCTGATTGCCCGACA
TTATCGCGAGCCCATTTATACCCATATAAATCAGCATCCATGTTGGAATTTAATCGCGGCCTAGAGCAAG
ACGTTTCCCGTTGAATATGGCTCATACTCTTCCTTTTTCAATATTATTGAAGCATTTATCAGGGTTATTG
TCTCATGAGCGGATACATATTTGAATGTATTTAGAAAAATAAACAAATAGGCATGCAGCGCTCTTCCGCT
TCCTCGCTCACTGACTCGCTACGCTCGGTCGTTCGACTGCGGCGAGCGGTGTCAGCTCACTCAAAAGCGG
TAATACGGTTATCCACAGAATCAGGGGATAAAGCCGGAAAGAACATGTGAGCAAAAAGCAAAGCACCGGA
AGAAGCCAACGCCGCAGGCGTTTTTCCATAGGCTCCGCCCCCCTGACGAGCATCACAAAAATCGACGCTC
AAGCCAGAGGTGGCGAAACCCGACAGGACTATAAAGATACCAGGCGTTTCCCCCTGGAAGCTCCCTCGTG
CGCTCTCCTGTTCCGACCCTGCCGCTTACCGGATACCTGTCCGCCTTTCTCCCTTCGGGAAGCGTGGCGC
TTTCTCATAGCTCACGCTGTTGGTATCTCAGTTCGGTGTAGGTCGTTCGCTCCAAGCTGGGCTGTGTGCA
CGAACCCCCCGTTCAGCCCGACCGCTGCGCCTTATCCGGTAACTATCGTCTTGAGTCCAACCCGGTAAGA
CACGACTTATCGCCACTGGCAGCAGCCATTGGTAACTGATTTAGAGGACTTTGTCTTGAAGTTATGCACC
TGTTAAGGCTAAACTGAAAGAACAGATTTTGGTGAGTGCGGTCCTCCAACCCACTTACCTTGGTTCAAAG
AGTTGGTAGCTCAGCGAACCTTGAGAAAACCACCGTTGGTAGCGGTGGTTTTTCTTTATTTATGAGATGA
TGAATCAATCGGTCTATCAAGTCAACGAACAGCTATTCCGTTACTCTAGATTTCAGTGCAATTTATCTCT
TCAAATGTAGCACCTGAAGTCAGCCCCATACGATATAAGTTGTAATTCTCATGTTAGTCATGCCCCGCGC
CCACCGGAAGGAGCTGACTGGGTTGAAGGCTCTCAAGGGCATCGGTCGAGATCCCGGTGCCTAATGAGTG
AGCTAACTTACATTAATTGCGTTGCGCTCACTGCCCGCTTTCCAGTCGGGAAACCTGTCGTGCCAGCTGC
ATTAATGAATCGGCCAACGCGCGGGGAGAGGCGGTTTGCGTATTGGGCGCCAGGGTGGTTTTTCTTTTCA
CCAGTGAGACGGGCAACAGCTGATTGCCCTTCACCGCCTGGCCCTGAGAGAGTTGCAGCAAGCGGTCCAC
GCTGGTTTGCCCCAGCAGGCGAAAATCCTGTTTGATGGTGGTTAACGGCGGGATATAACATGAGCTGTCT
TCGGTATCGTCGTATCCCACTACCGAGATGTCCGCACCAACGCGCAGCCCGGACTCGGTAATGGCGCGCA
TTGCGCCCAGCGCCATCTGATCGTTGGCAACCAGCATCGCAGTGGGAACGATGCCCTCATTCAGCATTTG
CATGGTTTGTTGAAAACCGGACATGGCACTCCAGTCGCCTTCCCGTTCCGCTATCGGCTGAATTTGATTG
CGAGTGAGATATTTATGCCAGCCAGCCAGACGCAGACGCGCCGAGACAGAACTTAATGGGCCCGCTAACA
GCGCGATTTGCTGGTGACCCAATGCGACCAGATGCTCCACGCCCAGTCGCGTACCGTCTTCATGGGAGAA
AATAATACTGTTGATGGGTGTCTGGTCAGAGACATCAAGAAATAACGCCGGAACATTAGTGCAGGCAGCT
TCCACAGCAATGGCATCCTGGTCATCCAGCGGATAGTTAATGATCAGCCCACTGACGCGTTGCGCGAGAA
GATTGTGCACCGCCGCTTTACAGGCTTCGACGCCGCTTCGTTCTACCATCGACACCACCACGCTGGCACC
CAGTTGATCGGCGCGAGATTTAATCGCCGCGACAATTTGCGACGGCGCGTGCAGGGCCAGACTGGAGGTG
GCAACGCCAATCAGCAACGACTGTTTGCCCGCCAGTTGTTGTGCCACGCGGTTGGGAATGTAATTCAGCT
CCGCCATCGCCGCTTCCACTTTTTCCCGCGTTTTCGCAGAAACGTGGCTGGCCTGGTTCACCACGCGGGA
AACGGTCTGATAAGAGACACCGGCATACTCTGCGACATCGTATAACGTTACTGGTTTCACATTCACCACC
CTGAATTGACTCTCTTCCGGGCGCTATCATGCCATACCGCGAAAGGTTTTGCGCCATTCGATGGTGTCCG
GGATCTCGACGCTCTCCCTTATGCGACTCCTGCATTAGGAAATTAATACGACTCACTATA
Features (pLannotate 1.2.2; 21 found; start..end, strand, type, name):
      3..27      +  protein_bind   lac operator: The lac repressor binds to the lac operator to inhibit transcription in E. coli. This inhibition can be relieved by adding lactose or isopropyl-β-D-thiogalactopyranoside (IPTG). lac repressor encoded by lacI
     42..64      +  RBS            RBS: efficient ribosome binding site from bacteriophage T7 gene 10 (Olins and Rangwala, 1989)
    214..232     +  promoter       T7 promoter: promoter for bacteriophage T7 RNA polymerase
    233..257     +  protein_bind   lac operator: The lac repressor binds to the lac operator to inhibit transcription in E. coli. This inhibition can be relieved by adding lactose or isopropyl-β-D-thiogalactopyranoside (IPTG). lac repressor encoded by lacI
    300..359     +  CDS            Sncb (fragment): SYUB_MOUSE - Experimental evidence at protein level: Swiss-Prot protein existence level 1. May be involved in neuronal plasticity. From Mus musculus (Mouse).
    432..1139    +  CDS            mNeonGreen: mNeonGreen is a basic (constitutively fluorescent) green/yellow fluorescent protein published in 2013, derived from Branchiostoma lanceolatum. It is reported to be a very rapidly-maturing monomer with moderate acid sensitivity.
   1164..1457    +  CDS            CSTA: CYTA_HUMAN - Also known as STF1, STFA. Experimental evidence at protein level: Swiss-Prot protein existence level 1. This is an intracellular thiol proteinase inhibitor. Has an important role in desmosome-mediated cell-cell adhesion in the lower levels of the epidermis. From Homo sapiens (Human).
   1464..1481    +  CDS            capTEV™ (fragment): composite tag for in vivo biotinylation, TEV protease cleavage, and 6xHis tagging
   1497..1538    +  CDS            S-Tag (fragment): affinity and epitope tag derived from pancreatic ribonuclease A
   1568..1585    +  CDS            SET1 (fragment): solubility-enhancement tag derived from T7 phage gene 10B
   1593..1640    +  terminator     T7 terminator: transcription terminator for bacteriophage T7 RNA polymerase
   1804..1861    +  promoter       AmpR promoter (fragment): bla
   1870..2685    -  CDS            KanR: aminoglycoside phosphotransferase; aph(3')-Ia; confers resistance to kanamycin in bacteria or G418 (Geneticin®) in eukaryotes
   2686..2777    -  promoter       AmpR promoter: bla
   2793..3542    -  rep_origin     RSF ori: Plasmids containing the RSF 1030 origin of replication can be propagated in E. coli cells that contain additional plasmids with compatible origins.
   3625..3689    -  CDS            TcR (fragment): tetracycline efflux protein; tet; confers resistance to tetracycline
   3704..3725    -  protein_bind   CAP binding site: CAP binding activates transcription in the presence of cAMP. E. coli catabolite activator protein
   3738..4820    -  CDS            lacI: lac repressor; lacI; The lac repressor binds to the lac operator to inhibit transcription in E. coli. This inhibition can be relieved by adding lactose or isopropyl-β-D-thiogalactopyranoside (IPTG).
   4821..4898    -  promoter       lacI promoter: lacI
   4906..4941    -  CDS            TcR (fragment): tetracycline efflux protein; tet; confers resistance to tetracycline
   4944..2       +  promoter       T7 promoter (across the origin): promoter for bacteriophage T7 RNA polymerase
