[The description below was written by a language model from this plasmid's Addgene catalogue record and pLannotate feature annotations shown in this document.]
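Description:
pRSFDuet-1_VNp-mNeongreen-StefinA is a bacterial expression plasmid built on the Novagen pRSFDuet-1 backbone, a 4,960 nt vector that replicates from the RSF1030 origin and is selected with kanamycin through an aminoglycoside phosphotransferase (KanR) gene. The RSF origin is compatible with other common plasmid origins, so Duet-type vectors can be co-maintained with additional plasmids in the same E. coli cell. The backbone carries lacI with its own promoter and two T7 promoter/lac operator units. Transcription therefore depends on T7 RNA polymerase supplied by the host and is repressed by Lac repressor until relieved with IPTG or lactose.

In the annotated sequence the first T7/lacO unit and its T7 gene 10 ribosome binding site appear to be unoccupied. The fusion gene lies downstream of the second T7 promoter and lac operator and ends before the T7 terminator. The open reading frame begins with the Vesicle Nucleating peptide (VNp), which the automated annotation picks up as a short synuclein-like fragment. It continues through the monomeric green/yellow fluorescent protein mNeonGreen and ends with human stefin A (CSTA, cystatin A), an intracellular thiol proteinase inhibitor. A short fragment call that follows CSTA matches a composite tag containing 6xHis, so it may reflect a C-terminal His tag, although the catalogue entry does not list one. The S-Tag fragment further downstream is probably residual Duet multiple cloning site sequence. The small TcR, SET1 and extra AmpR promoter fragments are likely backbone remnants or spurious matches.

According to the record and its associated publication title, the plasmid is used for high-yield production of recombinant protein in E. coli, with VNp directing the fusion into vesicles. The mNeonGreen moiety provides a fluorescent readout of expression and packaging. The cloning sites used are not recorded.
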