Addgene plasmid #182419: pRSFDuet-1_VNp-mNeongreen-StefinA
Purpose: Bacterial expression of Vesicle Nucleating peptide-mNeongreen-stefinA fusion
Depositing lab: Dan Mulvihill. Depositing organization: London and South East University Group (LASE). Publication: High-yield vesicle-packaged recombinant protein production from E. coli. Eastwood TA, Baker K, Streather BR, Allen N, Wang L, Botchway SW, Brown IR, Hiscock JR, Lennon C, Mulvihill DP. Cell Rep Methods. 2023 Feb 2;3(2):100396. doi: 10.1016/j.crmeth.2023.100396. eCollection 2023 Feb 27. PubMed 36936078.
Backbone
  Vector backbone: pRSFDUET-1
  Backbone manufacturer: Novagen
  Vector type: Bacterial Expression
Growth in bacteria
  Bacterial resistance: Kanamycin, 50 μg/mL
  Growth temperature: 37°C
  Growth strain: DH5alpha
  Copy number: High Copy
Gene/Insert
  Gene/Insert name: VNp-mNeongreen-stefin
  Species: H. sapiens (human)
  GenBank ID: UniProtKB: P01040
  Entrez Gene: CSTA (a.k.a. AREI, PSS4, STF1, STFA)
  Promoter: T7
  Tag / fusion protein: Vesicle Nucleating peptide (VNp) & mNeongreen (N terminal on insert)
  Cloning method: Restriction Enzyme; 5′ cloning site Unknown (unknown if destroyed); 3′ cloning site Unknown (unknown if destroyed)
Resource information
  A portion of this plasmid was derived from a plasmid made by: Synthetic
Terms and licenses: Academic/Nonprofit Terms; Industry Terms: Not Available to Industry
How to cite: pRSFDuet-1_VNp-mNeongreen-StefinA was a gift from Dan Mulvihill (Addgene plasmid # 182419 ; http://n2t.net/addgene:182419 ; RRID:Addgene_182419)
